>Addgene plasmid #174363 | pCm N-term MBP SMT3 NikJC199U | addgene full sequence | sequence record 342843 | Addgene NGS Result
GGCTGGCTGGCATAAATATCTCACTCGCAATCAAATTCAGCCGATAGCGGAACGGGAAGGCGACTGGAGT
GCCATGTCCGGTTTTCAACAAACCATGCAAATGCTGAATGAGGGCATCGTTCCCACTGCGATGCTGGTTG
CCAACGATCAGATGGCGCTGGGCGCAATGCGCGCCATTACCGAGTCCGGGCTGCGCGTTGGTGCGGACAT
CTCGGTAGTGGGATACGACGATACCGAAGACAGCTCATGTTATATCCCGCCGTTAACCACCATCAAACAG
GATTTTCGCCTGCTGGGGCAAACCAGCGTGGACCGCTTGCTGCAACTCTCTCAGGGCCAGGCGGTGAAGG
GCAATCAGCTGTTGCCCGTCTCACTGGTGAAAAGAAAAACCACCCTGGCGCCCAATACGCAAACCGCCTC
TCCCCGCGCGTTGGCCGATTCATTAATGCAGCTGGCACGACAGGTTTCCCGACTGGAAAGCGGGCAGTGA
GCGCAACGCAATTAATGTAACTTAGCTCACTCATTAGGCACCGGGATCTCGACCGATGCCCTTGAGAGCC
TTCAACCCAGTCAGCTCCTTCCGGTGGGCGCGGGGCATGACTAACATGAGAATTACAACTTATATCGTAT
GGGGCTGACTTCAGGTGCTACATTTGAAGAGATAAATTGCACTGAAATCTAGAGTAACGGAATAGCTGTT
CGTTGACTTGATAGACCGATTGATTCATCATCTCATAAATAAAGAAAAACCACCGCTACCAACGGTGGTT
TTCTCAAGGTTCGCTGAGCTACCAACTCTTTGAACCAAGGTAAGTGGGTTGGAGGACCGCACTCACCAAA
ATCTGTTCTTTCAGTTTAGCCTTAACAGGTGCATAACTTCAAGACAAAGTCCTCTAAATCAGTTACCAAT
GGCTGCTGCCAGTGGCGATAAGTCGTGTCTTACCGGGTTGGACTCAAGACGATAGTTACCGGATAAGGCG
CAGCGGTCGGGCTGAACGGGGGGTTCGTGCACACAGCCCAGCTTGGAGCGAACGACCTACACCGAACTGA
GATACCAACAGCGTGAGCTATGAGAAAGCGCCACGCTTCCCGAAGGGAGAAAGGCGGACAGGTATCCGGT
AAGCGGCAGGGTCGGAACAGGAGAGCGCACGAGGGAGCTTCCAGGGGGAAACGCCTGGTATCTTTATAGT
CCTGTCGGGTTTCGCCACCTCTGGCTTGAGCGTCGATTTTTGTGATGCTCGTCAGGGGGGCGGAGCCTAT
GGAAAAACGCCTGCGGCGTTGGCTTCTTCCGGTGCTTTGCTTTTTGCTCACATGTTCTTTCCGGCTTTAT
CCCCTGATTCTGTGGATAACCGTATTACCGCTTTTGAGTGAGCTGACACCGCTCGCCGCAGTCGAACGAC
CGAGCGTAGCGAGTCAGTGAGCGAGGAAGCGGAAGAGCGCTGCATGCTGCTTACGCCCCGCCCTGCCACT
CATCGCAGTACTGTTGTAATTCATTAAGCATTCTGCCGACATGGAAGCCATCACAAACGGCATGATGAAC
CTGAATCGCCAGCGGCATCAGCACCTTGTCGCCTTGCGTATAATATTTGCCCATGGTGAAAACGGGGGCG
AAGAAGTTGTCCATATTGGCCACGTTTAAATCAAAACTGGTGAAACTCACCCAGGGATTGGCTGAGACGA
AAAACATATTCTCAATAAACCCTTTAGGGAAATAGGCCAGGTTTTCACCGTAACACGCCACATCTTGCGA
ATATATGTGTAGAAACTGCCGGAAATCGTCGTGGTATTCACTCCAGAGCGATGAAAACGTTTCAGTTTGC
TCATGGAAAACGGTGTAACAAGGGTGAACACTATCCCATATCACCAGCTCACCGTCTTTCATTGCCATAC
GAAATTCCGGATGAGCATTCATCAGGCGGGCAAGAATGTGAATAAAGGCCGGATAAAACTTGTGCTTATT
TTTCTTTACGGTCTTTAAAAAGGCCGTAATATCCAGCTGAACGGTCTGGTTATAGGTACATTGAGCAACT
GACTGAAATGCCTCAAAATGTTCTTTACGATGCCATTGGGATATATCAACGGTGGTATATCCAGTGATTT
TTTTCTCCATTTTAGCTTCCTTAGCTCCTGAAAATCTCGATAACTCAAAAAATACGCCCGGTAGTGATCT
TATTTCATTATGGTGAAAGTTGGAACCTCTTACGTGCCGATCACAACGTCAAAGG
[49 nt withheld, positions 2226-2274]
T
[91 nt withheld, positions 2276-2366]
G
[124 nt withheld, positions 2368-2491]
CCCATTCGCCAATCCGGATATAGTTCCTCCTTTCAGCAAAAAACCCCTCAAGACCCGTTTAGAGGCCCCA
AGGGGTTATGCTAGTTATTGCTCAGCGGTGGCAGCAGCCAACTCAGCTTCCTTTCGGGCTTTGTTTAGCA
GCCTAGGTTAGTGGTGGTGGTGGTGGTGGTGGTGATCCATTGTCGAGCCCTGAAAATACAGGTTTTCGGT
ACCGTTTCCCTGTGCCGGACGCAGGGCCGGGCCCGCAGCGCGCGCCGGGATGTTTTCGAACACTTGGGTG
ACGTCCGGCTGGGAACCAAACACAATATCGTAGCCACGAGCCAGTTCGTCATCCGTCAGTGCGTGGGTGC
CCGGGACGAACAGTTGGCGATTAAATGCGGCCATTTCATGGTCCAGCAGATCCGGACCTGCCAGTTCCCA
CGGTGCATAAACCGTTGCACGAGCACGACCGCCACGTTCCTGCACTGCTTCGATGGTGCGTTCCGCGCCT
TCAATCGTGGTACCCGGCAGGCCGACGATAACAAAACAATTCAGTTCAATACCGGATTCTTTGCACCAGG
CACTCAGACGGTCCAGATCCATAGCGGACTTTTGTTTTGCACGCGGCAGCAGTGCGCCTTCCTGCGGATC
CAGCGTTTCCAGACCGACACTGATACGAACGCAACCCGCAGCGCCCATAGAGCGAATCATACCCTCGCTC
AGGTGATGAACCGTGGTCGCACACTTCCACGGATACGGTGAACCACGGCCGGTCAGTTCGCGGCACAGTT
CTTCCATCCACTTTTTATCCAGCGTGAAGGTCGGCGCGTAAAAAGCGACATATTCGAACGGTGCGGCCGC
AAAAGATTCTTCGATATACTGAATCGTACGTTCAACGGTCAGACGGCGTTCTTTGCGCGTGTAAATCAGC
GGCACTTCACAATAGCTGCAACCGACCGGACAACCACGAGCTGCCGGCACGACCAGTTCACGGCGACGCG
GGATACCCTAGAACTTGTTAGCGTCATCAAAGTACAGTGCGTCGTAGTGACCATACGGAATTTCATCCGG
GGTCGGCAGATACCAGTCTTCTGCCGGCAGCAGATCACCGCGACGTTTCGGTGCTGCCCACGAACCGTCG
CGACGCAGATGAACACCCGGTGCATCAGCTGCACGGCCGCGAAAGGCTTCGATGGCCGCAACCACACCGC
TTTCGAAATCGCCGTTTTCCACGATGGCGTCAATATCAAAACGTTCGAAAAAGCGCGGATTGACACCAGA
CAGACGGCCAAAGGTAACAATCGGTGCATCCGGGTTCAGTGCACGGGCGTAGCTAACCAGGCGACGCAGA
CCGTCGATGCCATCAAATTCATTCATAACGGCAATCACATCATAACGTTCCTGGAACAGGCGCGAACCCA
GATCTTTCCACGTCAGACGTTCAACTGATGCATCAATGGCGGTAACTTGCGCACCCGGGTACACAGCACG
CAGATGACCGGTCACCTGATACAGTGCCAGGTGATGACCAGCATTGAAGTATGACAGCACTTGCGGCGGC
CAGATGACCAGGATTTTACGCGGTTCGTCCACGATTTCGCCCATATGGGATCCACCAATCTGTTCTCTGT
GAGCCTCAATAATATCGTTATCCTCCATGTCCAAATCTTCAGGGGTCTGATCAGCTTGAATTCTAATACC
GTCGTACAAGAATCTTAAGGAGTCCATTTCCTTACCCTGTCTTTTAGCGAACGCTTCCATCAGCCTTCTT
AAAGGAGTGGTCTTTTTGATCTTAAAGAAGATTTCTGAAGATCCATCGGACACCTTTAAATTGATGTGAG
TCTCAGGCTTGACTTCTGGCTTGACCTCTGGCTTAGCTTCTTGATTGACTTCTGAGTCACTAGTGCTCCC
GAGGTTGTTGTTATTGTTATTGTTGTTGTTGTTCGAGCTCGAATTAGTCTGCGCGTCTTTCAGGGCTTCA
TCGACAGTCTGACGACCGCTGGCGGCGTTGATCACCGCAGTACGCACGGCATACCAGAAAGCGGACATCT
GCGGGATGTTCGGCATGATTTCACCTTTCTGGGCGTTTTCCATGGTGGCGGCAATACGTGGATCTTTCGC
CAACTCTTCCTCGTAAGACTTCAGCGCTACGGCACCCAGCGGTTTGTCTTTATTAACCGCTTCCAGACCT
TCATCAGTCAGCAGATAGTTTTCGAGGAACTCTTTTGCCAGCTCTTTGTTCGGACTGGCGGCGTTAATAC
CTGCGCTCAGCACGCCAACGAACGGTTTGGATGGTTGACCCTTGAAGGTCGGCAGTACCGTTACACCATA
ATTCACTTTGCTGGTGTCGATGTTGGACCATGCCCACGGGCCGTTGATGGTCATCGCTGTTTCGCCTTTA
TTAAAGGCAGCTTCTGCGATGGAGTAATCGGTGTCTGCATTCATGTGTTTGTTTTTAATCAGGTCAACCA
GGAAGGTCAGACCCGCTTTCGCGCCAGCGTTATCCACGCCCACGTCTTTAATGTCGTACTTGCCGTTTTC
ATACTTGAACGCATAACCCCCGTCAGCAGCAATCAGCGGCCAGGTGAAGTACGGTTCTTGCAGGTTGAAC
ATCAGCGCGCTCTTACCTTTCGCTTTCAGTTCTTTATCCAGCGCCGGGATCTCTTCCCAGGTTTTTGGCG
GGTTCGGCAGCAGATCTTTGTTATAAATCAGCGATAACGCTTCAACAGCGATCGGGTAAGCAATCAGCTT
GCCGTTGTAACGTACGGCATCCCAGGTAAACGGATACAGCTTGTCCTGGAACGCTTTGTCCGGGGTGATT
TCAGCCAACAGGCCAGATTGAGCGTAGCCACCAAAGCGGTCGTGTGCCCAGAAGATAATGTCAGGGCCAT
CGCCAGTTGCCGCAACCTGTGGGAATTTCTCTTCCAGTTTATCCGGATGCTCAACGGTGACTTTAATTCC
GGTATCTTTCTCGAATTTCTTACCGACTTCAGCGAGACCGTTATAGCCTTTATCGCCGTTAATCCAGATT
ACCAGTTTACCTTCTTCGATTTTCATGGTATATCTCCTTATTAAAGTTAAACAAAATTATTTCTACAGGG
GAATTGTTATCCGCTCACAATTCCCCTATAGTGAGTCGTATTAATTTCCTAATGCAGGAGTCGCATAAGG
GAGAGCGTCGAGATCCCGGACACCATCGAATGGCGCAAAACCTTTCGCGGTATGGCATGATAGCGCCCGG
AAGAGAGTCAATTCAGGGTGGTGAATGTGAAACCAGTAACGTTATACGATGTCGCAGAGTATGCCGGTGT
CTCTTATCAGACCGTTTCCCGCGTGGTGAACCAGGCCAGCCACGTTTCTGCGAAAACGCGGGAAAAAGTG
GAAGCGGCGATGGCGGAGCTGAATTACATTCCCAACCGCGTGGCACAACAACTGGCGGGCAAACAGTCGT
TGCTGATTGGCGTTGCCACCTCCAGTCTGGCCCTGCACGCGCCGTCGCAAATTGTCGCGGCGATTAAATC
TCGCGCCGATCAACTGGGTGCCAGCGTGGTGGTGTCGATGGTAGAACGAAGCGGCGTCGAAGCCTGTAAA
GCGGCGGTGCACAATCTTCTCGCGCAACGCGTCAGTGGGCTGATCATTAACTATCCGCTGGATGACCAGG
ATGCCATTGCTGTGGAAGCTGCCTGCACTAATGTTCCGGCGTTATTTCTTGATGTCTCTGACCAGACACC
CATCAACAGTATTATTTTCTCCCATGAAGACGGTACGCGACTGGGCGTGGAGCATCTGGTCGCATTGGGT
CACCAGCAAATCGCGCTGTTAGCGGGCCCATTAAGTTCTGTCTCGGCGCGTCTGCGTCT
Features (pLannotate 1.2.2; 17 found; start..end, strand, type, name):
    539..603     +  CDS            TcR (fragment): tetracycline efflux protein; tet; confers resistance to tetracycline
    686..1435    +  rep_origin     RSF ori: Plasmids containing the RSF 1030 origin of replication can be propagated in E. coli cells that contain additional plasmids with compatible origins.
   1454..2110    -  CDS            cat: CAT_ECOLX - Experimental evidence at protein level: Swiss-Prot protein existence level 1. This enzyme is an effector of chloramphenicol resistance in bacteria. From Escherichia coli. This protein is used as a marker in many commonly used cloning vectors, such as pACYC184.
   2111..2213    -  promoter       cat promoter: promoter of the E. coli cat gene encoding chloramphenicol acetyltransferase
   2214..2491    -  rep_origin     f1 ori (fragment) (sequence partly withheld): f1 bacteriophage origin of replication; arrow indicates direction of (+) strand synthesis
   2528..2575    -  terminator     T7 terminator: transcription terminator for bacteriophage T7 RNA polymerase
   2583..2626    -  CDS            SET1 (fragment): solubility-enhancement tag derived from T7 phage gene 10B
   2642..2665    -  CDS            9xHis (fragment): 9xHis affinity tag
   2678..2698    -  CDS            TEV site: tobacco etch virus (TEV) protease recognition and cleavage site
   4083..4369    -  CDS            SUMO (fragment): cleavable ubiquitin-like protein tag; S. cerevisiae SMT3 (truncated)
   4427..5527    -  CDS            MBP: maltose binding protein from E. coli; malE (mutated); This version of the gene does not encode a signal sequence, so MBP will remain in the cytosol.
   5534..5556    -  RBS            RBS: efficient ribosome binding site from bacteriophage T7 gene 10 (Olins and Rangwala, 1989)
   5571..5595    -  protein_bind   lac operator: The lac repressor binds to the lac operator to inhibit transcription in E. coli. This inhibition can be relieved by adding lactose or isopropyl-β-D-thiogalactopyranoside (IPTG). lac repressor encoded by lacI
   5596..5614    -  promoter       T7 promoter: promoter for bacteriophage T7 RNA polymerase
   5617..5652    +  CDS            TcR (fragment): tetracycline efflux protein; tet; confers resistance to tetracycline
   5660..5737    +  promoter       lacI promoter: lacI
   5738..490     +  CDS            lacI (across the origin): lac repressor; lacI; The lac repressor binds to the lac operator to inhibit transcription in E. coli. This inhibition can be relieved by adding lactose or isopropyl-β-D-thiogalactopyranoside (IPTG).
