[The description below was written by a language model from this plasmid's Addgene catalogue record and pLannotate feature annotations shown in this document.]
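Description:
pCm N-term MBP SMT3 NikJC199U is a 6,330 bp bacterial expression plasmid for producing a selenocysteine-substituted variant of NikJ, the nikkomycin biosynthesis protein P1 from Streptomyces tendae, in E. coli. The backbone replicates from the RSF1030 origin, which is compatible with other common plasmid origins and so allows co-maintenance with helper plasmids. Selection is by chloramphenicol, through a cat gene under its native promoter. The record lists the plasmid as high copy. A partial f1 origin and short tetracycline-resistance fragments are also annotated, and these appear to be non-functional remnants of earlier vector construction.

The expression cassette is a T7 promoter with an adjacent lac operator and the T7 gene 10 ribosome binding site, closed by a T7 terminator. A plasmid-borne lacI gene with its own promoter supplies the repressor, so expression is IPTG-inducible in hosts that provide T7 RNA polymerase. The open reading frame encodes cytosolic maltose binding protein (no signal sequence), followed by yeast SMT3 (SUMO), the 1,362 bp nikJ insert, a TEV protease site and a C-terminal 8xHis tag. The feature table does not annotate nikJ itself, but the unannotated gap between the SUMO and TEV features corresponds to it. MBP and SUMO aid solubility and purification and can be removed with ULP1 protease, while TEV cleavage removes the His tag.

The C199U mutation replaces cysteine 199 with selenocysteine. The record does not state how this residue is encoded or which incorporation machinery is needed. The associated work concerns selenocysteine substitutions in thiyl radical enzymes, which suggests use in mechanistic studies of NikJ.
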