Addgene plasmid #174363: pCm N-term MBP SMT3 NikJC199U
Purpose: Expression plasmid with a ULP1 removable N-term MBP SUMO tag, a TEV removable C-term 8xHis tag, and Chloramphenicol resistance. NikJ C199U cloned in the cloning site.
Depositing lab: Brandon Greene. Depositing organization: University of California, Santa Barbara. Publication: Selenocysteine substitutions in thiyl radical enzymes. Caceres JC, Bailey CA, Yokoyama K, Greene BL. Methods Enzymol. 2022;662:119-141. doi: 10.1016/bs.mie.2021.10.014. Epub 2021 Dec 7. PubMed 35101207.
Backbone
  Vector backbone: pCm N-term MBP SMT3
  Backbone size w/o insert (bp): 4968
  Total vector size (bp): 6330
  Vector type: Bacterial Expression
Growth in bacteria
  Bacterial resistance: Chloramphenicol, 25 μg/mL
  Growth temperature: 37°C
  Growth strain: DH5alpha
  Copy number: High Copy
Gene/Insert
  Gene/Insert name: nikJ, nikkomycin biosynthesis protein P1 [Streptomyces tendae]
  Species: Streptomyces tendae
  Insert size (bp): 1362
  Mutation: C199U
  GenBank ID: CAC80908.1
  Promoter: T7
  Tag / fusion protein: MBP (N terminal on backbone); SMT3 (N terminal on backbone); TEV (C terminal on backbone); 8xHis (C terminal on backbone)
  Cloning method: Gibson Cloning
  Sequencing primers: 5′ tttccctgTGCCGGACGCAGGGC; 3′ cctcgggagcactagtgactcagaagtcaatcaag
Resource information
  A portion of this plasmid was derived from a plasmid made by: NikJ gene was a gift from Dr. Kenichi Yokoyama, Department of biochemistry, Duke University medical Center, Durham, north Carolina, USA. Department of Chemistry, Duke University, Durham,
Terms and licenses: Academic/Nonprofit Terms; Industry Terms: Not Available to Industry
How to cite: pCm N-term MBP SMT3 NikJC199U was a gift from Brandon Greene (Addgene plasmid # 174363 ; http://n2t.net/addgene:174363 ; RRID:Addgene_174363)
